>Addgene plasmid #12163 | Pdx-PH2/pGL3 | addgene partial sequence | sequence record 18738 | LucNRev 5'-CCTTATGCAGTTGCTCTCC-3'
CGCCGGGCCTTTCTTTATGTTTTTGGCGTCTTCCATGGTGGCTTTACCAACAGTACCGGAATGCCAAGCT
TCACCCCAGGATGTTTGCTTAGCACTTCTGGTCTAATTGCATGCATTTTGGTAAATTGGCTTCCATCTCG
ACGCTTCATTTATTCCCATTTAATATTTTTGCTGTGCTTTGCAAAAAGAAAAGGGTTTCTCAGCAGAAAC
TCGAGCCCGGGCTAGCACGCGTAAGAGCTCGGTACCTATCGATAGAGAAATGTTCTGGCACCTGCACTTG
CACTGGGGACAGCCTATTTTGCTAGTTTGTTTTGTTTCGTTTTGTTTTGATGGAGAGCGTATGTTAGTAC
TATCGATTCACACAAAAAACCAACACACAGATGTAATGAAAATAAAGATATTTTATTGCGGCCGCTCCAA
GTACCTCCCGTACCTTAATATTACTTACTTATCATGGTAGCTTGGGCTGGCGTAATAGCGAAGAGGCCCG
CACCGATCGCCCTTCCCAACAGTTGCGCAGCCTGAATGGCGAATGGCAAATTGTAAGCGTTAATATTTTG
TTAAAATTCGCGTTAAATTTTTGTTAAATCAGCTCATTTTTTAACCAATAGGCCGAAATCGGCAAAATCC
CTTATAAATCAAAAGAATAGACCGAGATAGGGTTGAGTGTTGTTCCAGTTTGGAACAAGAGTCCACTATT
AA
