[The description below was written by a language model from this plasmid's Addgene catalogue record.]
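Description:
Pdx-PH2/pGL3 is a firefly luciferase reporter plasmid built on the pGL3 backbone (about 4.8 kb without insert), a vector family designed for measuring the transcriptional activity of cloned regulatory DNA after transient transfection into cultured cells. It is propagated in E. coli under ampicillin selection. The record does not state the copy number, nor which pGL3 variant (for example a promoterless or a minimal-promoter version) was used, and no feature table is provided, so the exact arrangement of backbone elements cannot be confirmed beyond what is standard for pGL3 vectors.

The insert is a 138 bp fragment of the mouse Pdx1 promoter corresponding to the PH2 domain, cloned between XhoI and HindIII sites, both of which are retained. In pGL3 vectors these sites lie in the multiple cloning region immediately upstream of the luciferase coding sequence, so the PH2 element is positioned to influence luciferase expression, and light output serves as a readout of the element's regulatory activity. Pdx1 encodes a homeodomain transcription factor important for pancreatic development and beta cell function. The associated publication concerns the forkhead factor Foxo1 as a link between insulin signalling and Pdx1 regulation in beta cell growth. This suggests the construct was used to test how this isolated conserved promoter domain responds to forkhead transcription factors, typically by co-transfection with expression plasmids and comparison with other promoter fragments, although the record itself does not detail the experiments.
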