Addgene plasmid #12163: Pdx-PH2/pGL3
Depositing lab: Domenico Accili. Depositing organization: Columbia University. Publication: The forkhead transcription factor Foxo1 links insulin signaling to Pdx1 regulation of pancreatic beta cell growth. Kitamura T, Nakae J, Kitamura Y, Kido Y, Biggs WH, Wright CV, White MF, Arden KC, Accili D. J Clin Invest. 2002 Dec . 110(12):1839-47. 10.1172/JCI16857 PubMed 12488434.
Backbone
  Vector backbone: pGL3
  Backbone size w/o insert (bp): 4818
  Vector type: Luciferase
Growth in bacteria
  Bacterial resistance: Ampicillin, 100 μg/mL
  Growth temperature: 37°C
  Growth strain: DH5alpha
  Copy number: Unknown
Gene/Insert
  Gene/Insert name: Pdx1 promoter PH2 domain
  Species: M. musculus (mouse)
  Insert size (bp): 138
  GenBank ID: AF334615
  Cloning method: Restriction Enzyme; 5′ cloning site XhoI (not destroyed); 3′ cloning site HindIII (not destroyed)
  Sequencing primers: 5′ See pGL3 vector
Terms and licenses: Academic/Nonprofit Terms; Industry Terms: Not Available to Industry
How to cite: Pdx-PH2/pGL3 was a gift from Domenico Accili (Addgene plasmid # 12163 ; http://n2t.net/addgene:12163 ; RRID:Addgene_12163)
